Addgene plasmid #147059: pAc5.1B-EGFP-DmGW182_1-824_N
Purpose: Insect Expression of DmGW182_1-824
Depositing lab: Elisa Izaurralde. Depositing organization: Max Planck Institute for Developmental Biology. Publication: The interactions of GW182 proteins with PABP and deadenylases are required for both translational repression and degradation of miRNA targets. Huntzinger E, Kuzuoglu-Ozturk D, Braun JE, Eulalio A, Wohlbold L, Izaurralde E. Nucleic Acids Res. 2013 Jan;41(2):978-94. doi: 10.1093/nar/gks1078. Epub 2012 Nov 21. PubMed 23172285.
Backbone
  Vector backbone: Unknown
  Vector type: Insect Expression
Growth in bacteria
  Bacterial resistance: Ampicillin, 100 μg/mL
  Growth temperature: 37°C
  Growth strain: DH5alpha
  Copy number: Low Copy
Gene/Insert
  Gene/Insert name: DmGW182_1-824
  Species: D. melanogaster (fly)
  Mutation: Two non silent mutations V704A and N799S and one silent mutation G2295A compared to the sequence given by NM_166780 varA.
  Entrez Gene: gw (a.k.a. Dmel_CG31992, CG11484, CG31992, CG9905, Dmel\CG31992, GQ182, GW, GW182, Gw, Gw182, anon-EST:Posey205, dGW182, gw182)
  Cloning method: Unknown
Terms and licenses: Academic/Nonprofit Terms; Industry Terms: Not Available to Industry
Depositor comments: Plasmids from this collection were made available to the research community and donated after the lab closed. Please note that the sequence provided by the depositing laboratory may be theoretical/predicted or based on Sanger sequencing results. There may be discrepancies between sequencing results obtained by Addgene and the depositor sequence. If an Addgene verified sequence is not available, please contact before placing your order to request that our lab fully sequence the plasmid.
How to cite: pAc5.1B-EGFP-DmGW182_1-824_N was a gift from Elisa Izaurralde (Addgene plasmid # 147059 ; http://n2t.net/addgene:147059 ; RRID:Addgene_147059)
