[The description below was written by a language model from this plasmid's Addgene catalogue record and pLannotate feature annotations shown in this document.]
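Description:
pAc5.1B-EGFP-DmGW182_1-824_N is an 8,559 nt insect expression plasmid for producing an EGFP-tagged N-terminal portion of Drosophila melanogaster GW182 (the gw gene product) in fly cells. The catalogue lists the backbone as unknown, although the name and the annotated parts point to a pAc5.1-type vector. In bacteria it is maintained through a ColE1/pUC-family origin and selected with ampicillin via the β-lactamase gene and its own promoter. The record lists the plasmid as low copy, even though this type of origin is usually described as high copy. Short fragments annotated as tetracycline resistance and SV40 large T antigen appear to be non-functional backbone remnants.

The expression cassette is driven by the Drosophila actin 5C promoter, a strong constitutive promoter in insect cells. It is followed by the EGFP coding sequence and then the gw fragment covering residues 1–824, so the fluorescent protein sits at the N-terminus of the GW182 fragment. A V5 epitope tag is annotated downstream of the insert, but the record does not show whether it is in frame or cut off by a stop codon. An SV40 polyadenylation signal follows the cassette. Relative to the reference transcript, the insert carries two amino-acid changes, V704A and N799S, plus one silent nucleotide change.

GW182 proteins act in miRNA-mediated silencing, and the associated study examined how their interactions with PABP and deadenylases contribute to translational repression and degradation of miRNA targets. A truncated, EGFP-tagged construct like this would suit domain-mapping, localisation or GFP-based pull-down experiments, though the record gives its purpose only as insect expression. The depositor sequence may be theoretical or only partly verified by sequencing.
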