Features (pLannotate 1.2.2; 10 found; start..end, strand, type, name):
     56..2568    +  promoter       Ac5 promoter: Drosophila melanogaster actin 5C promoter
   2588..3304    +  CDS            EGFP: EGFP is a basic (constitutively fluorescent) green fluorescent protein published in 1996, derived from Aequorea victoria. It is reported to be a rapidly-maturing weak dimer with moderate acid sensitivity.
   3347..5794    +  CDS            gw (fragment): GAWKY_DROME - Also known as GW182 From Drosophila melanogaster (Fruit fly).
   5844..5885    +  CDS            V5 tag: epitope tag from simian virus 5
   5985..6119    -  polyA_signal   SV40 poly(A) signal: SV40 polyadenylation signal
   6142..6226    -  CDS            large T antigen (fragment): large T antigen from SV40 (simian virus 40)
   6227..6697    +  CDS            TcR (fragment): tetracycline efflux protein; tet; confers resistance to tetracycline
   6741..7329    -  rep_origin     ori: high-copy-number ColE1/pMB1/pBR322/pUC origin of replication
   7500..8360    -  CDS            AmpR: β-lactamase; bla; confers resistance to ampicillin, carbenicillin, and related antibiotics
   8361..8465    -  promoter       AmpR promoter: bla
>Addgene plasmid #147059 | pAc5.1B-EGFP-DmGW182_1-824_N | depositor full sequence | sequence record 289506 | Full Sequence
CTTCAAGGAATTAATTCTATATTCTAAAAACACAAATGATACTTCTAAAAAAAATCATGAATGGCATCAA
CTCTGAATCAAATCTTTGCAGATGCACCTACTTCTCATTTCCACTGTCACATCATTTTTCCAGATCTCGC
TGCCTGTTATGTGGCCCACAAACCAAGACACGTTTTATGGCCATTAAAGCTGGCTGATCGTCGCCAAACA
CCAAATACATATCAATATGTACATTCGAGAAAGAAGCGATCAAAGAAGCGTCTTCGGGCGAGTAGGAGAA
TGCGGAGGAGAAGGAGAACGAGCTGATCTAGTATCTCTCCACAATCCAATGCCAACTGACCAACTGGCCA
TATTCGGAGCAATTTGAAGCCAATTTCCATCGCCTGGCGATCGCTCCATTCTTGGCTATATGTTTTTCAC
CGTTCCCGGGGCCATTTTCAAAGACTCGTCGGTAAGATAAGATTGTGTCACTCGCTGTCTCTCTTCATTT
GTCGAAGAATGCTGAGGAATTTCGCGATGACGTCGGCGAGTATTTTGAAGAATGAGAATAATTTGTATTT
ATACGAAAATCAGTTAGTGGAATTTTCTACAAAAACATGTTATCTATAGATAATTTTGTTGCAAAATATG
TTGACTATGACAAAGATTGTATGTATATACCTTTAATGTATTCTCATTTTCTTATGTATTTATAATGGCA
ATGATGATACTGATGATATTTTAAGATGATGCCAGACCACAGGCTGATTTCTGCGTCTTTTGCCGAACGC
AGTGCATGTGCGGTTGTTGTTTTTTGGAATAGTTTCAATTTTCGGACTGTCCGCTTTGATTTCAGTTTCT
TGGCTTATTCAAAAAGCAAAGTAAAGCCAAAAAAGCGAGATGGCAATACCAAATGCGGCAAAACGGTAGT
GGAAGGAAAGGGGTGCGGGGCAGCGGAAGGAAGGGTGGGGCGGGGCGTGGCGGGGTCTGTGGCTGGGCGC
GACGTCACCGACGTTGGAGCCACTCCTTTGACCATGTGTGCGTGTGTGTATTATTCGTGTCTCGCCACTC
GCCGGTTGTTTTTTTCTTTTTATCTCGCTCTCTCTAGCGCCATCTCGTACGCATGCTCAACGCACCGCAT
GTTGCCGTGTCCTTTATGCGTCATTTTGGCTCGAAATAGGCAATTATTTAAACAAAGATTAGTCAACGAA
AACGCTAAAATAAATAAGTCTACAATATGGTTACTTATTGCCATGTGTGTGCAGCCAACGATAGCAACAA
AAGCAACAACACAGTGGCTTTCCCTCTTTCACTTTTTGTTTGCAAGCGCGTGCGAGCAAGACGGCACGAC
CGGCAAACGCAATTACGCTGACAAAGAGCAGACGAAGTTTTGGCCGAAAAACATCAAGGCGCCTGATACG
AATGCATTTGCAATAACAATTGCGATATTTAATATTGTTTATGAAGCTGTTTGACTTCAAAACACACAAA
AAAAAAAATAAAACAAATTATTTGAAAGAGAATTAGGAATCGGACAGCTTATCGTTACGGGCTAACAGCA
CACCGAGACGAAATAGCTTACCTGACGTCACAGCCTCTGGAAGAACTGCCGCCAAGCAGAGAGAGAGAGA
AAAAGAGGGAGAGCAGCTTAGACCGCATGTGCTTGTGTGTGAGGCGTCTCTCTCTTCGTCTCCTGTTTGC
GCAAACGCATAGACTGCACTGAGAAAATCGATTACCTATTTTTTATGAATGAATATTTGCACTATTACTA
TTCAAAACTATTAAGATAGCAATCACATTCAATAGCCAAATACTATACCACCTGAGCGATGCAACGAAAT
GATCAATTTGAGCAAAAATGCTGCATATTTAGGACGGCATCATTATAGAAATGCTTCTTGCTGTGTACTT
TTCTCTCGTCTGGCAGCTGTTTCGCCGTTATTGTTAAAACCGGCTTAAGTTAGGTGTGTTTTCTACGACT
AGTGATGCCCCTACTAGAAGATGTGTGTTGCACAAATGTCCCTGAATAACCAATTTGAAGTGCAGATAGC
AGTAAACGTAAGCTAATATGAATATTATTTAACTGTAATGTTTTAATATCGCTGGACATTACTAATAAAC
CCACTATAAACACATGTACATATGTATGTTTTGGCATACAATGAGTAGTTGGGGAAAAAATGTGTAAAAG
CACCGTGACCATCACAGCATAAAGATAACCAGCTGAAGTATCGAATATGAGTAACCCCCAAATTGAATCA
CATGCCGCAACTGATAGGACCCATGGAAGTACACTCTTCATGGCGATATACAAGACACACACAAGCACGA
ACACCCAGTTGCGGAGGAAATTCTCCGTAAATGAAAACCCAATCGGCGAACAATTCATACCCATATATGG
TAAAAGTTTTGAACGCGACTTGAGAGCGGAGAGCATTGCGGCTGATAAGGTTTTAGCGCTAAGCGGGCTT
TATAAAACGGGCTGCGGGACCAGTTTTCATATCACTACCGTTTGAGTTCTTGTGCTGTGTGGATACTCCT
CCCGACACAAAGCCGCTCCATCAGCCAGCAGTCGTCTAATCCAGAGACCCCGGATCGGGGTACCAACATG
GTGAGCAAGGGCGAGGAGCTGTTCACCGGGGTGGTGCCCATCCTGGTCGAGCTGGACGGCGACGTAAACG
GCCACAAGTTCAGCGTGTCCGGCGAGGGCGAGGGCGATGCCACCTACGGCAAGCTGACCCTGAAGTTCAT
CTGCACCACCGGCAAGCTGCCCGTGCCCTGGCCCACCCTCGTGACCACCCTGACCTACGGCGTGCAGTGC
TTCAGCCGCTACCCCGACCACATGAAGCAGCACGACTTCTTCAAGTCCGCCATGCCCGAAGGCTACGTCC
AGGAGCGCACCATCTTCTTCAAGGACGACGGCAACTACAAGACCCGCGCCGAGGTGAAGTTCGAGGGCGA
CACCCTGGTGAACCGCATCGAGCTGAAGGGCATCGACTTCAAGGAGGACGGCAACATCCTGGGGCACAAG
CTGGAGTACAACTACAACAGCCACAACGTCTATATCATGGCCGACAAGCAGAAGAACGGCATCAAGGTGA
ACTTCAAGATCCGCCACAACATCGAGGACGGCAGCGTGCAGCTCGCCGACCACTACCAGCAGAACACCCC
CATCGGCGACGGCCCCGTGCTGCTGCCCGACAACCACTACCTGAGCACCCAGTCCGCCCTGAGCAAAGAC
CCCAACGAGAAGCGCGATCACATGGTCCTGCTGGAGTTCGTGACCGCCGCCGGGATCACTCTCGGCATGG
ACGAGCTGTACAAGCCAAGCTTGAATTCTGCAGATATCCAGCACAGTGGCGGCCGCATGCGTGAAGCCCT
TTTTTCCCAAGATGGCTGGGGCTGTCAGCATGTTAACCAGGATACTAATTGGGAAGTTCCCAGTTCGCCA
GAACCAGCCAATAAGGATGCACCCGGTCCACCAATGTGGAAGCCAAGCATTAACAATGGTACTGATCTTT
GGGAGTCCAATTTGAGAAACGGAGGTCAGCCGGCCGCACAGCAAGTTCCAAAGCCGTCGTGGGGTCATAC
ACCATCCTCTAACTTAGGTGGAACATGGGGTGAGGACGACGATGGCGCCGATAGTAGTAGTGTGTGGACT
GGAGGAGCTGTTAGCAACGCGGGATCCGGAGCTGCAGTGGGAGTAAACCAAGCCGGAGTTAATGTCGGTC
CAGGCGGTGTTGTTTCGTCTGGCGGACCTCAGTGGGGACAAGGTGTCGTTGGCGTCGGACTTGGATCAAC
TGGAGGTAACGGGTCAAGCAATATAACTGGATCGTCTGGAGTCGCAACAGGTAGTAGCGGAAACTCCAGC
AACGCTGGTAACGGTTGGGGAGACCCTCGTGAAATACGCCCTTTGGGAGTTGGTGGCTCCATGGATATTC
GAAATGTTGAACATCGCGGCGGTAACGGTTCTGGAGCAACTTCGAGCGATCCACGAGACATTCGCATGAT
CGATCCGCGTGACCCTATTCGAGGAGATCCCCGTGGAATATCTGGTCGTCTTAATGGGACCTCTGAAATG
TGGGGTCATCATCCACAAATGTCCCATAACCAGTTGCAAGGTATCAACAAAATGGTTGGTCAAAGTGTAG
CAACTGCCAGCACCAGTGTCGGAACATCTGGCTCGGGCATCGGTCCTGGAGGTCCCGGTCCTAGTACAGT
ATCAGGCAATATCCCAACACAGTGGGGGCCTGCTCAACCGGTAAGCGTTGGTGTAAGTGGTCCCAAAGAC
ATGTCAAAACAGATAAGTGGATGGGAGGAACCATCACCACCGCCTCAGCGTCGCAGTATTCCTAACTACG
ATGATGGTACATCGTTGTGGGGTCAGCAAACTCGTGTTCCCGCTGCAAGCGGTCACTGGAAAGACATGAC
TGATTCGATAGGTCGTAGTAGTCATCTCATGCGTGGCCAAAGCCAAACGGGAGGTATAGGAATAGCCGGC
GTTGGAAATAGCAATGTTCCAGTGGGAGCCAATCCAAGTAATCCTATAAGCAGTGTAGTTGGACCTCAAG
CCCGGATTCCATCTGTGGGCGGCGTACAACACAAACCAGACGGCGGCGCTATGTGGGTGCATTCCGGCAA
TGTAGGTGGCAGAAATAATGTTGCTGCTGTTACTACTTGGGGAGATGACACTCATAGCGTTAATGTCGGC
GCTCCCAGCAGTGGCAGTGTATCCAGCAACAATTGGGTTGATGACAAGTCCAACTCAACCTTGGCACAAA
ACTCTTGGAGCGACCCGGCCCCTGTTGGAGTTAGTTGGGGCAATAAGCAAAGCAAACCGCCAAGCAATAG
TGCTTCATCAGGTTGGAGCACTGCTGCGGGCGTGGTGGATGGGGTTGATCTAGGATCTGAGTGGAACACG
CACGGGGGGATTATTGGAAAATCTCAGCAACAACAAAAACTAGCGGGACTTAACGTGGGAATGGTGAACG
TAATTAACGCGGAGATCATTAAGCAAAGCAAGCAATACAGGATCCTTGTCGAGAACGGCTTTAAAAAGGA
AGATGTAGAGCGGGCATTAGTGATTGCTAATATGAACATCGAAGAGGCAGCCGATATGCTCCGTGCCAAC
TCATCCCTATCAATGGATGGTTGGCGTCGACATGATGAGTCCCTTGGATCTTATGCCGACCACAATAGTT
CAACAAGCAGCGGTGGATTTGCTGGTCGTTACCCGGTCAACAGTGGACAACCTTCAATGTCCTTTCCTCA
TAATAACCTTATGAATAACATGGGAGGTACCGCTGTTACTGGAGGTAACAACAATACAAACATGACAGCT
TTACAGGTGCAAAAGTATTTAAATCAAGGGCAACATGGTGTCGCTGTTGGACCGCAAGCCGTTGGTAATT
CTTCAGCAGTATCTGTCGGATTTGGTCAGAACACGTCTAACGCAGCAGTGGCAGGAGCAGCCTCTGCAAA
TATAGCAGCAAATACAAACAACCAACCGTCTGGTCAGCAAATTCGCATGCTAGGCCAGCAAATTCAGTTG
GCCATTCATAGTGGTTTCATATCTAGTCAGATATTGACTCAACCGCTAACTCAAACAACCCTTAACCTTT
TAAACCAACTTCTTAGCAATATTAAGCATCTCCAGGCTGCACAGCAATCCCTTACCCGCGGGGGAAATGT
CAATCCAATGGCAGTGAATGTGGCTATATCTAAATACAAGCAGCAAATCCAGAATTTACAGAACCAGATA
AGTGCACAACAGGCTGTGTATGTAAAACAGCAAAATATGCAACCAACTTCACAACAACAACAGCCCCAAC
AACAGCAATAATCTAGAGGGCCCGCGGTTCGAAGGTAAGCCTATCCCTAACCCTCTCCTCGGTCTCGATT
CTACGCGTACCGGTCATCATCACCATCACCATTGAGTTTAAACCCGCTGATCAGCCTCGACTGTGCCTTC
TAAGGCCTGAGCTCGCTGATCAGCCTCGATCGAGGATCCAGACATGATAAGATACATTGATGAGTTTGGA
CAAACCACAACTAGAATGCAGTGAAAAAAATGCTTTATTTGTGAAATTTGTGATGCTATTGCTTTATTTG
TAACCATTATAAGCTGCAATAAACAAGTTAACAACAACAATTGCATTCATTTTATGTTTCAGGTTCAGGG
GGAGGTGTGGGAGGTTTTTTAAAGCAAGTAAAACCTCTACAAATGTGGTATGGCTGATTATGATCAGTCG
ACCGATGCCCTTGAGAGCCTTCAACCCAGTCAGCTCCTTCCGGTGGGCGCGGGGCATGACTATCGTCGCC
GCACTTATGACTGTCTTCTTTATCATGCAACTCGTAGGACAGGTGCCGGCAGCGCTCTGGGTCATTTTCG
GCGAGGACCGCTTTCGCTGGAGCGCGACGATGATCGGCCTGTCGCTTGCGGTATTCGGAATCTTGCACGC
CCTCGCTCAAGCCTTCGTCACTGGTCCCGCCACCAAACGTTTCGGCGAGAAGCAGGCCATTATCGCCGGC
ATGGCGGCCGACGCGCTGGGCTACGTCTTGCTGGCGTTCGCGACGCGAGGCTGGATGGCCTTCCCCATTA
TGATTCTTCTCGCTTCCGGCGGCATCGGGATGCCCGCGTTGCAGGCCATGCTGTCCAGGCAGGTAGATGA
CGACCATCAGGGACAGCTTCAAGGATCGCTCGCGGCTCTTACCAGCCAGCAAAAGGCCAGGAACCGTAAA
AAGGCCGCGTTGCTGGCGTTTTTCCATAGGCTCCGCCCCCCTGACGAGCATCACAAAAATCGACGCTCAA
GTCAGAGGTGGCGAAACCCGACAGGACTATAAAGATACCAGGCGTTTCCCCCTGGAAGCTCCCTCGTGCG
CTCTCCTGTTCCGACCCTGCCGCTTACCGGATACCTGTCCGCCTTTCTCCCTTCGGGAAGCGTGGCGCTT
TCTCAATGCTCACGCTGTAGGTATCTCAGTTCGGTGTAGGTCGTTCGCTCCAAGCTGGGCTGTGTGCACG
AACCCCCCGTTCAGCCCGACCGCTGCGCCTTATCCGGTAACTATCGTCTTGAGTCCAACCCGGTAAGACA
CGACTTATCGCCACTGGCAGCAGCCACTGGTAACAGGATTAGCAGAGCGAGGTATGTAGGCGGTGCTACA
GAGTTCTTGAAGTGGTGGCCTAACTACGGCTACACTAGAAGGACAGTATTTGGTATCTGCGCTCTGCTGA
AGCCAGTTACCTTCGGAAAAAGAGTTGGTAGCTCTTGATCCGGCAAACAAACCACCGCTGGTAGCGGTGG
TTTTTTTGTTTGCAAGCAGCAGATTACGCGCAGAAAAAAAGGATCTCAAGAAGATCCTTTGATCTTTTCT
ACGGGGTCTGACGCTCAGTGGAACGAAAACTCACGTTAAGGGATTTTGGTCATGAGATTATCAAAAAGGA
TCTTCACCTAGATCCTTTTAAATTAAAAATGAAGTTTTAAATCAATCTAAAGTATATATGAGTAAACTTG
GTCTGACAGTTACCAATGCTTAATCAGTGAGGCACCTATCTCAGCGATCTGTCTATTTCGTTCATCCATA
GTTGCCTGACTCCCCGTCGTGTAGATAACTACGATACGGGAGGGCTTACCATCTGGCCCCAGTGCTGCAA
TGATACCGCGAGACCCACGCTCACCGGCTCCAGATTTATCAGCAATAAACCAGCCAGCCGGAAGGGCCGA
GCGCAGAAGTGGTCCTGCAACTTTATCCGCCTCCATCCAGTCTATTAATTGTTGCCGGGAAGCTAGAGTA
AGTAGTTCGCCAGTTAATAGTTTGCGCAACGTTGTTGCCATTGCTGCAGGCATCGTGGTGTCACGCTCGT
CGTTTGGTATGGCTTCATTCAGCTCCGGTTCCCAACGATCAAGGCGAGTTACATGATCCCCCATGTTGTG
CAAAAAAGCGGTTAGCTCCTTCGGTCCTCCGATCGTTGTCAGAAGTAAGTTGGCCGCAGTGTTATCACTC
ATGGTTATGGCAGCACTGCATAATTCTCTTACTGTCATGCCATCCGTAAGATGCTTTTCTGTGACTGGTG
AGTACTCAACCAAGTCATTCTGAGAATAGTGTATGCGGCGACCGAGTTGCTCTTGCCCGGCGTCAACACG
GGATAATACCGCGCCACATAGCAGAACTTTAAAAGTGCTCATCATTGGAAAACGTTCTTCGGGGCGAAAA
CTCTCAAGGATCTTACCGCTGTTGAGATCCAGTTCGATGTAACCCACTCGTGCACCCAACTGATCTTCAG
CATCTTTTACTTTCACCAGCGTTTCTGGGTGAGCAAAAACAGGAAGGCAAAATGCCGCAAAAAAGGGAAT
AAGGGCGACACGGAAATGTTGAATACTCATACTCTTCCTTTTTCAATATTATTGAAGCATTTATCAGGGT
TATTGTCTCATGAGCGGATACATATTTGAATGTATTTAGAAAAATAAACAAATAGGGGTTCCGCGCACAT
TTCCCCGAAAAGTGCCACCTGACGTCTAAGAAACCATTATTATCATGACATTAACCTATAAAAATAGGCG
TATCACGAGGCCCTTTCGT
